Addgene plasmid #235279: EF1a-TS.FF5x1-mRuby2(miR.FF5)-bGH
Purpose: ComMAND closed-loop circuit regulating mRuby2 with miR-FF5 design 2
Depositing lab: Kate Galloway. Depositing organization: Massachusetts Institute of Technology. Publication: Model-guided design of microRNA-based gene circuits supports precise dosage of transgenic cargoes into diverse primary cells. Love KS, Johnstone CP, Peterman EL, Gaglione S, Birnbaum ME, Galloway KE. Cell Syst. 2025 Apr 22:101269. doi: 10.1016/j.cels.2025.101269. PubMed 40300600.
Backbone
  Vector backbone: pShip.USI (upstream inverted)
  Backbone manufacturer: Galloway lab
  Backbone size w/o insert (bp): 2046
  Vector type: Mammalian Expression, Synthetic Biology
Growth in bacteria
  Bacterial resistance: Kanamycin, 50 μg/mL
  Growth temperature: 30°C
  Growth strain: NEB Stable
  Copy number: High Copy
Gene/Insert
  Gene/Insert name: mRuby2
  Species: Entacmaea quadricolor
  Insert size (bp): 711
  Promoter: EF1a (human EF1a)
  Cloning method: Golden Gate
  Sequencing primers: 5′ CATCAGAGATTTTGAGACAC; 3′ gcgtttctacaaactcttcc
Resource information
  A portion of this plasmid was derived from a plasmid made by: Addgene #90236
Terms and licenses: Academic/Nonprofit Terms; Industry Terms: Not Available to Industry
Depositor comments: Alt name: pKG3151 ; Please visit https://doi.org/10.1101/2024.06.25.600629 for bioRxiv preprint.
How to cite: EF1a-TS.FF5x1-mRuby2(miR.FF5)-bGH was a gift from Kate Galloway (Addgene plasmid # 235279 ; http://n2t.net/addgene:235279 ; RRID:Addgene_235279)
