[The description below was written by a language model from this plasmid's Addgene catalogue record and pLannotate feature annotations shown in this document.]
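Description:
EF1a-TS.FF5x1-mRuby2(miR.FF5)-bGH is a mammalian expression and synthetic biology plasmid carrying a ComMAND closed-loop microRNA circuit that regulates the red fluorescent protein mRuby2 (from Entacmaea quadricolor), described in the record as miR-FF5 design 2. It was assembled by Golden Gate cloning into pShip.USI, a compact backbone made by the depositing lab. The backbone provides a high-copy ColE1/pUC-type origin of replication and a kanamycin resistance gene (aph(3')-Ia) for propagation and selection in E. coli, with rrnB T1 and T2 bacterial terminators flanking this region.

The single transcription unit is driven by the human EF1a promoter, annotated as the core promoter followed by its intron A, and ends in a bovine growth hormone polyadenylation signal. The mRuby2 coding sequence is annotated as two fragments separated by human miR-30a 5' and 3' flanking sequences. This fits the construct name: a synthetic FF5 microRNA hairpin sits in a miR-30a scaffold inside the reporter gene, presumably within an intron, although no such intron is annotated. The name also indicates one copy of the FF5 target site (TS.FF5x1) between the promoter and the coding sequence, which would place it in the 5' UTR; this site is not annotated separately. A short match to the TRE3GV promoter in that region is only a fragment and probably reflects shared leader sequence, not Tet responsiveness.

Each transcript therefore both produces the microRNA and carries its target, so the microRNA represses its own mRNA. This negative regulation is intended to dampen variation in expression arising from differences in gene dosage. The associated work uses such circuits for precise dosage control of transgenic cargoes, with mRuby2 serving here as the fluorescent readout.
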