Features (pLannotate 1.2.2; 13 found; start..end, strand, type, name):
     68..95      -  terminator     rrnB T2 terminator: transcription terminator T2 from the E. coli rrnB gene
    227..270     +  terminator     rrnB T1 terminator: Escherichia coli rrnB; transcription terminator T1 from the E. coli rrnB gene
    438..1026    -  rep_origin     ori: high-copy-number ColE1/pMB1/pBR322/pUC origin of replication
   1116..1925    -  CDS            KanR: aminoglycoside phosphotransferase; aph(3')-Ia; confers resistance to kanamycin in bacteria or G418 (Geneticin®) in eukaryotes
   2065..2276    +  promoter       EF-1α core promoter: core promoter for human elongation factor EF-1α
   2277..2390    +  intron         EF-1α intron A (fragment): intron upstream of the start codon of human EF-1α
   3016..3219    +  intron         EF-1α intron A: truncated intron upstream of the start codon of human EF-1α
   3228..3262    +  promoter       TRE3GV promoter (fragment): 3rd-generation Tet-responsive promoter that can be activated by binding of Tet-On® 3G, optimized for retroviral and lentiviral vectors
   3327..3383    +  CDS            mRuby2 (fragment): mRuby2 is a basic (constitutively fluorescent) red fluorescent protein published in 2012, derived from Entacmaea quadricolor. It has moderate acid sensitivity.
   3413..3506    +  ncRNA          5' miR-30a: sequence upstream of the 71-nt precursor of the human miR-30a microRNA (Zeng et al., 2002) miRNA
   3611..3723    +  ncRNA          3' miR-30a: sequence downstream of the 71-nt precursor of the human miR-30a microRNA (Zeng et al., 2002) miRNA
   3750..4414    +  CDS            mRuby2 (fragment): monomeric red fluorescent protein derived from mRuby, with improved photophysical properties (Lam et al., 2012)
   4429..4653    +  polyA_signal   bGH poly(A) signal: bovine growth hormone polyadenylation signal
>Addgene plasmid #235279 | EF1a-TS.FF5x1-mRuby2(miR.FF5)-bGH | addgene full sequence | sequence record 474146 | Addgene NGS Result
CGCTAGTAGACTGCAGGTGGGCCCGAGCTTAAGTAACTAACTAACAGGAAGAGTTTGTAGAAACGCAAAA
AGGCCATCCGTCAGGATGGCCTTCTGCTTAGTTTGATGCCTGGCAGTTTATGGCGGGCGTCCTGCCCGCC
ACCCTCCGGGCCGTTGCTTCACAACGTTCAAATCCGCTCCCGGCGGATTTGTCCTACTCAGGAGAGCGTT
CACCGACAAACAACAGATAAAACGAAAGGCCCAGTCTTCCGACTGAGCCTTTCGTTTTATTTGATGCCTG
GCAGTTCCCTACTCTCGCTTAGTAGTTAGACGTCCCCGAGATCCATGCTAGCGGTAATACGGTTATCCAC
AGAATCAGGGGATAACGCAGGAAAGAACATGTGAGCAAAAGGCCAGCAAAAGGCCAGGAACCGTAAAAAG
GCCGCGTTGCTGGCGTTTTTCCATAGGCTCCGCCCCCCTGACGAGCATCACAAAAATCGACGCTCAAGTC
AGAGGTGGCGAAACCCGACAGGACTATAAAGATACCAGGCGTTTCCCCCTGGAAGCTCCCTCGTGCGCTC
TCCTGTTCCGACCCTGCCGCTTACCGGATACCTGTCCGCCTTTCTCCCTTCGGGAAGCGTGGCGCTTTCT
CATAGCTCACGCTGTAGGTATCTCAGTTCGGTGTAGGTCGTTCGCTCCAAGCTGGGCTGTGTGCACGAAC
CCCCCGTTCAGCCCGACCGCTGCGCCTTATCCGGTAACTATCGTCTTGAGTCCAACCCGGTAAGACACGA
CTTATCGCCACTGGCAGCAGCCACTGGTAACAGGATTAGCAGAGCGAGGTATGTAGGCGGTGCTACAGAG
TTCTTGAAGTGGTGGCCTAACTACGGCTACACTAGAAGAACAGTATTTGGTATCTGCGCTCTGCTGAAGC
CAGTTACCTTCGGAAAAAGAGTTGGTAGCTCTTGATCCGGCAAACAAACCACCGCTGGTAGCGGTGGTTT
TTTTGTTTGCAAGCAGCAGATTACGCGCAGAAAAAAAGGATCTCAAGAAGATCCTTTGATCTTTTCTACG
GGGTCTGACGCTCAGTGGAACGGGGCCCAATCTGAATAATGTTACAACCAATTAACCAATTCTGATTAGA
AAAACTCATCGAGCATCAAATGAAACTGCAATTTATTCATATCAGGATTATCAATACCATATTTTTGAAA
AAGCCGTTTCTGTAATGAAGGAGAAAACTCACCGAGGCAGTTCCATAGGATGGCAAGATCCTGGTATCGG
TCTGCGATTCCGACTCGTCCAACATCAATACAACCTATTAATTTCCCCTCGTCAAAAATAAGGTTATCAA
GTGAGAAATCACCATGAGTGACGACTGAATCCGGTGAGAATGGCAAAAGTTTATGCATTTCTTTCCAGAC
TTGTTCAACAGGCCAGCCATTACGCTCGTCATCAAAATCACTCGCATCAACCAAACCGTTATTCATTCGT
GATTGCGCCTGAGCTAGACGAAATACGCGATCGCTGTTAAAAGGACAATTACAAACAGGAATCGAATGCA
ACCGGCGCAGGAACACTGCCAGCGCATCAACAATATTTTCACCTGAATCAGGATATTCTTCTAATACCTG
GAATGCTGTTTTTCCGGGGATCGCAGTGGTGAGTAACCATGCATCACCAGGAGTACGGATAAAATGCTTG
ATGGTCGGAAGAGGCATAAATTCCGTCAGCCAGTTTAGTCTGACCATCTCATCTGTAACATCATTGGCAA
CGCTACCTTTGCCATGTTTCAGAAACAACTCTGGCGCATCGGGCTTCCCATACAAGCGATAGATTGTCGC
ACCTGATTGCCCGACATTATCGCGAGCCCATTTATACCCATATAAATCAGCATCCATGTTGGAATTTAAT
CGCGGCCTCGACGTTTCCCGTTGAATATGGCTCATAACACCCCTTGTATTACTGTTTATGTAAGCAGACA
GTTTTATTGTTCATGATGATATATTTTTATCTTGTGCAATGTAACATCAGAGATTTTGAGACACGGGCAC
CTGCAGTCTTCGTACTGCTCCGGTGCCCGTCAGTGGGCAGAGCGCACATCGCCCACAGTCCCCGAGAAGT
TGGGGGGAGGGGTCGGCAATTGAACCGGTGCCTAGAGAAGGTGGCGCGGGGTAAACTGGGAAAGTGATGT
CGTGTACTGGCTCCGCCTTTTTCCCGAGGGTGGGGGAGAACCGTATATAAGTGCAGTAGTCGCCGTGAAC
GTTCTTTTTCGCAACGGGTTTGCCGCCAGAACACAGGTAAGTGCCGTGTGTGGTTCCCGCGGGCCTGGCC
TCTTTACGGGTTATGGCCCTTGCGTGCCTTGAATTACTTCCACGCCCCTGGCTGCAGTACGTGATTCTTG
ATCCCGAGCTTCGGGTTGGAAGTGGGTGGGAGAGTTCGAGGCCTTGCGCTTAAGGAGCCCCTTCGCCTCG
TGCTTGAGTTGAGGCCTGGCTTGGGCGCTGGGGCCGCCGCGTGCGAATCTGGTGGCACCTTCGCGCCTGT
CTCGCTGCTTTCGATAAGTCTCTAGCCATTTAAAATTTTTGATGACCTGCTGCGACGCTTTTTTTCTGGC
AAGATAGTCTTGTAAATGCGGGCCAAGATCTGCACACTGGTATTTCGGTTTTTGGGGCCGCGGGCGGCGA
CGGGGCCCGTGCGTCCCAGCGCACATGTTCGGCGAGGCGGGGCCTGCGAGCGCGGCCACCGAGAATCGGA
CGGGGGTAGTCTCAAGCTGGCCGGCCTGCTCTGGTGCCTGGCCTCGCGCCGCCGTGTATCGCCCCGCCCT
GGGCGGCAAGGCTGGCCCGGTCGGCACCAGTTGCGTGAGCGGAAAGATGGCCGCTTCCCGGCCCTGCTGC
AGGGAGCTCAAAATGGAGGACGCGGCGCTCGGGAGAGCGGGCGGGTGAGTCACCCACACAAAGGAAAAGG
GCCTTTCCGTCCTCAGCCGTCGCTTCATGTGACTCCACGGAGTACCGGGCGCCGTCCAGGCACCTCGATT
AGTTCTCGAGCTTTTGGAGTACGTCGTCTTTAGGTTGGGGGGAGGGGTTTTATGCGATGGAGTTTCCCCA
CACTGAGTGGGTGGAGACTGAAGTTAGGCCAGCTTGGCACTTGATGTAATTCTCCTTGGAATTTGCCCTT
TTTGAGTTTGGATCTTGGTTCATTCTCAAGCCTCAGACAGTGGTTCAAAGTTTTTTTCTTCCATTTCAGG
TGTCGTGAGAGCTCGTTTAGTGAACCGTCAGATCGCCTGGAGACGCCATCCACGCTGTAATGAAGCTTAA
GCACTCTGATTTGACAATTACCTAGGACAAGCCACCATGGTGTCTAAGGGCGAAGAGCTGATCAAGGAAA
ATATGCGTATGAAGGTGAGTATGTGCTCGCTTCGGCAGCACATATACTATGTTTGAATGAGGCTTCAGTA
CTTTACAGAATCGTTGCCTGCACATCTTGGAAACACTTGCTGGGATTACTTCTTCAGGTTAACCCAACAG
AAGGCTCGAGTGCTGTTGACAGTGAGCGAAGCACTCTGATTTGACAATTATAGTGAAGCCACAGATGTAT
AATTGTCAAATCAGAGTGCTTTGCCTACTGCCTCGGAGAATTCAAGGGGCTACTTTAGGAGCAATTATCT
TGTTTACTAAAACTGAATACCTTGCTATCTCTTTGATACATTTTTACAAAGCTGAATTAAAATGGTATAA
ATTAAATCACTTTTTTCAATTGTTTCCTTTTTTTTCCTCAGGTGGTCATGGAAGGTTCGGTCAACGGCCA
CCAATTCAAATGCACAGGTGAAGGAGAAGGCAATCCGTACATGGGAACTCAAACCATGAGGATCAAAGTC
ATCGAGGGAGGACCCCTGCCATTTGCCTTTGACATTCTTGCCACGTCGTTCATGTATGGCAGCCGTACTT
TTATCAAGTACCCGAAAGGCATTCCTGATTTCTTTAAACAGTCCTTTCCTGAGGGTTTTACTTGGGAAAG
AGTTACGAGATACGAAGATGGTGGAGTCGTCACCGTCATGCAGGACACCAGCCTTGAGGATGGCTGTCTC
GTTTACCACGTCCAAGTCAGAGGGGTAAACTTTCCCTCCAATGGTCCCGTGATGCAGAAGAAGACCAAGG
GTTGGGAGCCTAATACAGAGATGATGTATCCAGCAGATGGTGGTCTGAGGGGATACACTCATATGGCACT
GAAAGTTGATGGTGGTGGCCATCTGTCTTGCTCTTTCGTAACAACTTACAGGTCAAAAAAGACCGTCGGG
AACATCAAGATGCCCGGTATCCATGCCGTTGATCACCGCCTGGAAAGGTTAGAGGAAAGTGACAATGAAA
TGTTCGTAGTACAACGCGAACACGCAGTTGCCAAGTTCGCCGGGCTTGGTGGTGGGATGGACGAGCTGTA
CAAGTAACAACGTTGCACCTGTGCCTTCTAGTTGCCAGCCATCTGTTGTTTGCCCCTCCCCCGTGCCTTC
CTTGACCCTGGAAGGTGCCACTCCCACTGTCCTTTCCTAATAAAATGAGGAAATTGCATCGCATTGTCTG
AGTAGGTGTCATTCTATTCTGGGGGGTGGGGTGGGGCAGGACAGCAAGGGGGAGGATTGGGAAGACAATA
GCAGGCATGCTGGGGATGCGGTGGGCTCTATGG
